Addgene plasmid #103328: LSB-hsa-miR-200a-3p
Purpose: Used to sense miRNA activity using fluorescence based tools. hsa-miR-200a-3p target in 3' UTR of of mKate. miRNA activity can be measured by the repression of mKate2 relative to EBFP2 fluorescent proteins . Plasmid is inherently unstable; please see Depositor Comments
Depositing lab: Ron Weiss. Depositing organization: Massachusetts Institute of Technology. Publication: A mixed antagonistic/synergistic miRNA repression model enables accurate predictions of multi-input miRNA sensor activity. Gam JJ, Babb J, Weiss R. Nat Commun. 2018 Jun 22;9(1):2430. doi: 10.1038/s41467-018-04575-0. PubMed 29934631.
Backbone
  Vector backbone: Low Sensor Backbone (LSB)
  Vector type: Mammalian Expression, Synthetic Biology
Growth in bacteria
  Bacterial resistance: Ampicillin and Kanamycin, 100 & 50 μg/mL
  Growth temperature: 30°C
  Growth strain: NEB Stable
  Copy number: High Copy
Gene/Insert
  Gene/Insert name: hsa-miR-200a-3p target
  Species: H. sapiens (human)
  Entrez Gene: MIR200A (a.k.a. MIRN200A, mir-200a)
  Promoter: EF-1a
  Cloning method: Gibson Cloning
Terms and licenses: Academic/Nonprofit Terms; Industry Terms: Not Available to Industry
Depositor comments: Please note that this plasmid is inherently unstable due to a repeating poly A element. We recommend performing a diagnostic digest on multiple colonies upon receipt. The depositors would like to note the presence of several discrepancies between the depositor sequence and physical plasmid sequence. In particular, the sequences upstream and downstream of the puromycin coding region have 10 bp insertions which do not affect the ability to perform puromycin selection. The sequences for those regions within the physical plasmids are as follows: Upstream of Puro: GAATTCGACCGCCTGTCTCAAGGTGCCACC; Downstream of Puro: GCTTTGAGACTACGCGTGAATTCACTCCTC.
How to cite: LSB-hsa-miR-200a-3p was a gift from Ron Weiss (Addgene plasmid # 103328 ; http://n2t.net/addgene:103328 ; RRID:Addgene_103328)
