[The description below was written by a language model from this plasmid's Addgene catalogue record and pLannotate feature annotations shown in this document.]
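Description:
LSB-hsa-miR-200a-3p is a mammalian expression and synthetic-biology plasmid of about 11 kb, built on the Low Sensor Backbone (LSB). It serves as a two-colour fluorescent sensor of microRNA activity. It replicates in E. coli from a high-copy ColE1/pUC-type origin and carries both β-lactamase (AmpR) and an aph(3')-Ia kanamycin resistance gene, matching the dual ampicillin/kanamycin selection listed in the record. A remnant lac promoter/operator region is also annotated in the backbone.

The payload consists of two parallel transcription units, each driven by the human EF-1α core promoter with its intron A and ending in a rabbit β-globin polyadenylation signal. Each unit is flanked by Gateway attB4/attB1/attB2 sites, which probably remain from assembly. One unit encodes the red fluorescent protein mKate2. According to the record, its 3′ UTR carries a target site for human miR-200a-3p, although the feature table does not annotate that site separately. The other unit encodes the blue protein EBFP2 and has no target site, so it acts as an internal reference for delivery and expression level. In cells where miR-200a-3p is active, the mKate2 transcript is repressed while EBFP2 is unaffected, and the mKate2-to-EBFP2 ratio therefore reports miRNA activity.

A puromycin N-acetyltransferase gene with its own β-globin poly(A) signal allows puromycin selection in mammalian cells, but no promoter is annotated for it. The depositor warns that the repeated poly(A) elements make the plasmid inherently unstable. The depositor also notes small discrepancies between the deposited sequence and the physical plasmid, including short insertions flanking the puromycin coding region that do not impair selection.
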