Features (pLannotate 1.2.2; 28 found; start..end, strand, type, name):
     87..675     -  rep_origin     ori: high-copy-number ColE1/pMB1/pBR322/pUC origin of replication
    846..1706    -  CDS            AmpR: β-lactamase; bla; confers resistance to ampicillin, carbenicillin, and related antibiotics
   1707..1778    -  promoter       AmpR promoter: bla
   1857..2456    +  CDS            PuroR: puromycin N-acetyltransferase; pac from Streptomyces alboniger; confers resistance to puromycin
   2461..2541    +  CDS            HBB (fragment): HBB_PONPY - Experimental evidence at transcript level: Swiss-Prot protein existence level 2. Involved in oxygen transport from the lung to the various peripheral tissues. From Pongo pygmaeus (Bornean orangutan).
   2612..2667    +  polyA_signal   β-globin poly(A) signal: rabbit β-globin polyadenylation signal (Gil and Proudfoot, 1987)
   3646..3666    +  protein_bind   attB4: mutant version of attB; core recombination site for the Gateway® BP reaction BP Clonase™
   3734..3945    +  promoter       EF-1α core promoter: core promoter for human elongation factor EF-1α
   3946..4884    +  intron         EF-1α intron A: intron upstream of the start codon of human EF-1α
   4911..4931    +  protein_bind   attB1: mutant version of attB; core recombination site for the Gateway® BP reaction BP Clonase™
   4951..5646    +  CDS            mKate2: mKate2 is a basic (constitutively fluorescent) red fluorescent protein published in 2009, derived from Entacmaea quadricolor. It is reported to be a rapidly-maturing monomer with moderate acid sensitivity.
   5666..5690    -  protein_bind   attB2: mutant version of attB; recombination site for the Gateway® BP reaction BP Clonase™
   5834..5908    +  CDS            HBB (fragment): HBB_PONPY - Experimental evidence at transcript level: Swiss-Prot protein existence level 2. Involved in oxygen transport from the lung to the various peripheral tissues. From Pongo pygmaeus (Bornean orangutan).
   5979..6034    +  polyA_signal   β-globin poly(A) signal: rabbit β-globin polyadenylation signal (Gil and Proudfoot, 1987)
   6418..6443    +  misc_feature   SA: splice acceptor site
   7115..7135    +  protein_bind   attB4: mutant version of attB; core recombination site for the Gateway® BP reaction BP Clonase™
   7203..7414    +  promoter       EF-1α core promoter: core promoter for human elongation factor EF-1α
   7415..8353    +  intron         EF-1α intron A: intron upstream of the start codon of human EF-1α
   8380..8400    +  protein_bind   attB1: mutant version of attB; core recombination site for the Gateway® BP reaction BP Clonase™
   8411..9127    +  CDS            EBFP2: EBFP2 is a basic (constitutively fluorescent) blue fluorescent protein published in 2007, derived from Aequorea victoria. It is reported to be a rapidly-maturing monomer with moderate acid sensitivity.
   9135..9159    -  protein_bind   attB2: mutant version of attB; recombination site for the Gateway® BP reaction BP Clonase™
   9163..9243    +  CDS            HBB (fragment): HBB_PONPY - Experimental evidence at transcript level: Swiss-Prot protein existence level 2. Involved in oxygen transport from the lung to the various peripheral tissues. From Pongo pygmaeus (Bornean orangutan).
   9314..9369    +  polyA_signal   β-globin poly(A) signal: rabbit β-globin polyadenylation signal (Gil and Proudfoot, 1987)
   9752..9774    -  protein_bind   lac operator (fragment): The lac repressor binds to the lac operator to inhibit transcription in E. coli. This inhibition can be relieved by adding lactose or isopropyl-β-D-thiogalactopyranoside (IPTG). lac repressor encoded by lacI
   9778..9808    -  promoter       lac promoter: promoter for the E. coli lac operon
   9823..9844    -  protein_bind   CAP binding site: CAP binding activates transcription in the presence of cAMP. E. coli catabolite activator protein
   9857..9896    -  CDS            lacI (fragment): lac repressor; lacI; The lac repressor binds to the lac operator to inhibit transcription in E. coli. This inhibition can be relieved by adding lactose or isopropyl-β-D-thiogalactopyranoside (IPTG).
  10069..10878   +  CDS            KanR: aminoglycoside phosphotransferase; aph(3')-Ia; confers resistance to kanamycin in bacteria or G418 (Geneticin®) in eukaryotes
>Addgene plasmid #103328 | LSB-hsa-miR-200a-3p | depositor full sequence | sequence record 195705 | Full Sequence
AATTGAGGGGATAACGCAGGAAAGAACATGTGAGCAAAAGGCCAGCAAAAGGCCAGGAACCGTAAAAAGG
CCGCGTTGCTGGCGTTTTTCCATAGGCTCCGCCCCCCTGACGAGCATCACAAAAATCGACGCTCAAGTCA
GAGGTGGCGAAACCCGACAGGACTATAAAGATACCAGGCGTTTCCCCCTGGAAGCTCCCTCGTGCGCTCT
CCTGTTCCGACCCTGCCGCTTACCGGATACCTGTCCGCCTTTCTCCCTTCGGGAAGCGTGGCGCTTTCTC
ATAGCTCACGCTGTAGGTATCTCAGTTCGGTGTAGGTCGTTCGCTCCAAGCTGGGCTGTGTGCACGAACC
CCCCGTTCAGCCCGACCGCTGCGCCTTATCCGGTAACTATCGTCTTGAGTCCAACCCGGTAAGACACGAC
TTATCGCCACTGGCAGCAGCCACTGGTAACAGGATTAGCAGAGCGAGGTATGTAGGCGGTGCTACAGAGT
TCTTGAAGTGGTGGCCTAACTACGGCTACACTAGAAGAACAGTATTTGGTATCTGCGCTCTGCTGAAGCC
AGTTACCTTCGGAAAAAGAGTTGGTAGCTCTTGATCCGGCAAACAAACCACCGCTGGTAGCGGTGGTTTT
TTTGTTTGCAAGCAGCAGATTACGCGCAGAAAAAAAGGATCTCAAGAAGATCCTTTGATCTTTTCTACGG
GGTCTGACGCTCAGTGGAACGAAAACTCACGTTAAGGGATTTTGGTCATGAGATTATCAAAAAGGATCTT
CACCTAGATCCTTTTAAATTAAAAATGAAGTTTTAAATCAATCTAAAGTATATATGAGTAAACTTGGTCT
GACAGTTACCAATGCTTAATCAGTGAGGCACCTATCTCAGCGATCTGTCTATTTCGTTCATCCATAGTTG
CCTGACTCCCCGTCGTGTAGATAACTACGATACGGGAGGGCTTACCATCTGGCCCCAGTGCTGCAATGAT
ACCGCGAGAACCACGCTCACCGGCTCCAGATTTATCAGCAATAAACCAGCCAGCCGGAAGGGCCGAGCGC
AGAAGTGGTCCTGCAACTTTATCCGCCTCCATCCAGTCTATTAATTGTTGCCGGGAAGCTAGAGTAAGTA
GTTCGCCAGTTAATAGTTTGCGCAACGTTGTTGCCATTGCTACAGGCATCGTGGTGTCACGCTCGTCGTT
TGGTATGGCTTCATTCAGCTCCGGTTCCCAACGATCAAGGCGAGTTACATGATCCCCCATGTTGTGCAAA
AAAGCGGTTAGCTCCTTCGGTCCTCCGATCGTTGTCAGAAGTAAGTTGGCCGCAGTGTTATCACTCATGG
TTATGGCAGCACTGCATAATTCTCTTACTGTCATGCCATCCGTAAGATGCTTTTCTGTGACTGGTGAGTA
CTCAACCAAGTCATTCTGAGAATAGTGTATGCGGCGACCGAGTTGCTCTTGCCCGGCGTCAATACGGGAT
AATACCGCGCCACATAGCAGAACTTTAAAAGTGCTCATCATTGGAAAACGTTCTTCGGGGCGAAAACTCT
CAAGGATCTTACCGCTGTTGAGATCCAGTTCGATGTAACCCACTCGTGCACCCAACTGATCTTCAGCATC
TTTTACTTTCACCAGCGTTTCTGGGTGAGCAAAAACAGGAAGGCAAAATGCCGCAAAAAAGGGAATAAGG
GCGACACGGAAATGTTGAATACTCATACTCTTCCTTTTTCAATATTATTGAAGCATTTATCAGGGTTATT
GTCTCATGAGCGGATACATATTTGAATGTAGCTCCGAATTTCTCGAGGGCTTGTCGACGACGGCGGTCTC
CGTCGTCAGGATCATGAATTCGACCCGCCTGCCACCATGACCGAGTACAAGCCCACGGTGCGCCTCGCCA
CCCGCGACGACGTCCCCCGGGCCGTACGCACCCTCGCCGCCGCGTTCGCCGACTACCCCGCCACGCGCCA
CACCGTCGACCCGGACCGCCACATCGAGCGGGTCACCGAGCTGCAAGAACTCTTCCTCACGCGCGTCGGG
CTCGACATCGGCAAGGTGTGGGTCGCGGACGACGGCGCCGCGGTGGCGGTCTGGACCACGCCGGAGAGCG
TCGAAGCGGGGGCGGTGTTCGCCGAGATCGGCCCGCGCATGGCCGAGTTGAGCGGTTCCCGGCTGGCCGC
GCAGCAACAGATGGAAGGCCTCCTGGCGCCGCACCGGCCCAAGGAGCCCGCGTGGTTCCTGGCCACCGTC
GGCGTCTCGCCCGACCACCAGGGCAAGGGTCTGGGCAGCGCCGTCGTGCTCCCCGGAGTGGAGGCGGCCG
AGCGCGCCGGGGTGCCCGCCTTCCTGGAGACATCCGCGCCCCGCAACCTCCCCTTCTACGAGCGGCTCGG
CTTCACCGTCACCGCCGACGTCGAGGTGCCCGAAGGACCGCGCACCTGGTGCATGACCCGCAAGCCCGGT
GCCTGATACGCGTGAATTCACTCCTCAGGTGCAGGCTGCCTATCAGAAGGTGGTGGCTGGTGTGGCCAAT
GCCCTGGCTCACAAATACCACTGAGATCTTTTTCCCTCTGCCAAAAATTATGGGGACATCATGAAGCCCC
TTGAGCATCTGACTTCTGGCTAATAAAGGAAATTTATTTTCATTGCAATAGTGTGTTGGAATTTTTTGTG
TCTCTCACTCGGAAGGACATATGGGAGGGCAAATCATTTAAAACATCAGAATGAGTATTTGGTTTAGAGT
TTGGCAACATATGCCCATATGCTGGCTGCCATGAACAAAGGTTGGCTATAAAGAGGTCATCAGTATATGA
AACAGCCCCCTGCTGTCCATTCCTTATTCCATAGAAAAGCCTTGACTTGAGGTTAGATTTTTTTTATATT
TTGTTTTGTGTTATTTTTTTCTTTAACATCCCTAAAATTTTCCTTACATGTTTTACTAGCCAGATTTTTC
CTCCTCTCCTGACTACTCCCAGTCATAGCTGTCCCTCTTCTCTTATGGAGATCCCTCGACCTGCAGCCCA
AGCTTGAATTCTCTAGAATTACCCTGTTATCCCTATGCTTGGTTTACCGAGCTCTTATTGGTTTTCAAAC
TTCATTGACTGTGCCCAACGCGCCTGGGAGCTCACGGGGACAGCCCCCCCCCAAAGCCCCCAGGGATGTA
ATTACGTCCCTCCCCCGCTAGGGGGCAGCAGCGAGCCGCCCGGGGCTCCGCTCCGGTCCGGCGCTCCCCC
CGCATCCCCGAGCCGGCAGCGTGCGGGGACAGCCCGGGCACGGGGAAGGTGGCACGGGATCGCTTTCCTC
TGAACGCTTCTCGCTGCTCTTTGAGCCTGCAGACACCTGGGGGGATACGGGGAAAAAGCTAGGCTGAAAG
ACCGGTTCTTAGAATGACACGCGCCTGGGAGCTCACGGGGACAGCCCCCCCCCAAAGCCCCCAGGGATGT
AATTACGTCCCTCCCCCGCTAGGGGGCAGCAGCGAGCCGCCCGGGGCTCCGCTCCGGTCCGGCGCTCCCC
CCGCATCCCCGAGCCGGCAGCGTGCGGGGACAGCCCGGGCACGGGGAAGGTGGCACGGGATCGCTTTCCT
CTGAACGCTTCTCGCTGCTCTTTGAGCCTGCAGACACCTGGGGGGATACGGGGAAAAAGCTAACTTCTGA
GACGACAACTTTGTATAGAAAAGTTGGCTCCGAATTCGCCCTTGACAGCAGAGATCCAGTTTGGTTAATT
AATTGGCTCCGGTGCCCGTCAGTGGGCAGAGCGCACATCGCCCACAGTCCCCGAGAAGTTGTGGGGAGGG
GTCGGCAATTGAACCGGTGCCTAGAGAAGGTGGCGCGGGGTAAACTGGGAAAGTGATGTCGTGTACTGGC
TCCGCCTTTTTCCCGAGGGTGGGGGAGAACCGTATATAAGTGCAGTAGTCGCCGTGAACGTTCTTTTTCG
CAACGGGTTTGCCGCCAGAACACAGGTAAGTGCCGTGTGTGGTTCCCGCGGGCCTGGCCTCTTTACGGGT
TATGGCCCTTGCGTGCCTTGAATTACTTCCACCTGGCTGCAGTACGTGATTCTTGATCCCGAGCTTCGGG
TTGGAAGTGGGTGGGAGAGTTCGAGGCCTTGCGCTTAAGGAGCCCCTTCGCCTCGTGCTTGAGTTGAGGC
CTGGCCTGGGCGCTGGGGCCGCCGCGTGCGAATCTGGTGGCACCTTCGCGCCTGTCTCGCTGCTTTCGAT
AAGTCTCTAGCCATTTAAAATTTTTGATGACCTGCTGCGACGCTTTTTTTCTGGCAAGATAGTCTTGTAA
ATGCGGGCCAAGATCTGCACACTGGTATTTCGGTTTTTGGGGCCGCGGGCGGCGACGGGGCCCGTGCGTC
CCAGCGCACATGTTCGGCGAGGCGGGGCCTGCGAGCGCGGCCACCGAGAATCGGACGGGGGTAGTCTCAA
GCTGGCCGGCCTGCTCTGGTGCCTGGCCTCGCGCCGCCGTGTATCGCCCCGCCCTGGGCGGCAAGGCTGG
CCCGGTCGGCACCAGTTGCGTGAGCGGAAAGATGGCCGCTTCCCGGCCCTGCTGCAGGGAGCTCAAAATG
GAGGACGCGGCGCTCGGGAGAGCGGGCGGGTGAGTCACCCACACAAAGGAAAAGGGCCTTTCCGTCCTCA
GCCGTCGCTTCATGTGACTCCACGGAGTACCGGGCGCCGTCCAGGCACCTCGATTAGTTCTCGAGCTTTT
GGAGTACGTCGTCTTTAGGTTGGGGGGAGGGGTTTTATGCGATGGAGTTTCCCCACACTGAGTGGGTGGA
GACTGAAGTTAGGCCAGCTTGGCACTTGATGTAATTCTCCTTGGAATTTGCCCTTTTTGAGTTTGGATCT
TGGTTCATTCTCAAGCCTCAGACAGTGGTTCAAAGTTTTTTTCTTCCATTTCAGGTGTCGTGAGAAGGGC
GAATTCGACCCAAGTTTGTACAAAAAAGCAGGCTGGATCCAGGTGCCACCATGGTGAGCGAGCTGATTAA
GGAGAACATGCACATGAAGCTGTACATGGAGGGCACCGTGAACAACCACCACTTCAAGTGCACATCCGAG
GGCGAAGGCAAGCCCTACGAGGGCACCCAGACCATGAGAATCAAGGCGGTCGAGGGCGGCCCTCTCCCCT
TCGCCTTCGACATCCTGGCTACCAGCTTCATGTACGGCAGCAAAACCTTCATCAACCACACCCAGGGCAT
CCCCGACTTCTTTAAGCAGTCCTTCCCCGAGGGCTTCACATGGGAGAGAGTCACCACATACGAAGATGGG
GGCGTGCTGACCGCTACCCAGGACACCAGCCTCCAGGACGGCTGCCTCATCTACAACGTCAAGATCAGAG
GGGTGAACTTCCCATCCAACGGCCCTGTGATGCAGAAGAAAACACTCGGCTGGGAGGCCTCCACCGAGAC
ACTGTACCCCGCTGACGGCGGCCTGGAAGGCAGAGCCGACATGGCCCTGAAGCTCGTGGGCGGGGGCCAC
CTGATCTGCAACCTTAAGACCACATACAGATCCAAGAAACCCGCTAAGAACCTCAAGATGCCCGGCGTCT
ACTATGTGGACAGGAGACTGGAAAGAATCAAGGAGGCCGACAAAGAGACATACGTCGAGCAGCACGAGGT
GGCTGTGGCCAGATACTGCGACCTCCCTAGCAAACTGGGGCACAAACTTAATTGAGAATTCTACCACCCA
GCTTTCTTGTACAAAGTGGTACGTCTCAAGACCAGAGGTCTCTGCTTGGCTACAGACATCGTTACCAGAC
AGTGTTAACATCGTTACCAGACAGTGTTAACATCGTTACCAGACAGTGTTAACATCGTTACCAGACAGTG
TTACAACCAGAAGAGACCTGTGCTTCACTCCTCAGGTGCAGGCTGCCTATCAGAAGGTGGTGGCTGGTGT
GGCCAATGCCCTGGCTCACAAATACCACTGAGATCTTTTTCCCTCTGCCAAAAATTATGGGGACATCATG
AAGCCCCTTGAGCATCTGACTTCTGGCTAATAAAGGAAATTTATTTTCATTGCAATAGTGTGTTGGAATT
TTTTGTGTCTCTCACTCGGAAGGACATATGGGAGGGCAAATCATTTAAAACATCAGAATGAGTATTTGGT
TTAGAGTTTGGCAACATATGCCCATATGCTGGCTGCCATGAACAAAGGTTGGCTATAAAGAGGTCATCAG
TATATGAAACAGCCCCCTGCTGTCCATTCCTTATTCCATAGAAAAGCCTTGACTTGAGGTTAGATTTTTT
TTATATTTTGTTTTGTGTTATTTTTTTCTTTAACATCCCTAAAATTTTCCTTACATGTTTTACTAGCCAG
ATTTTTCCTCCTCTCCTGACTACTCCCAGTCATAGCTGTCCCTCTTCTCTTATGGAGATCCCGAGCGGTG
CGTTTTTATGCTTGTAGTATTGTATAATGTTTTTAAGATCCAAGCTTCTGACCTCTTCTCTTCCTCCCAC
AGGGCCTCGAGACAATTGCATCGATGGTACCAGTGAAAGTCTGCAATGAATTCGAGTTGGCGCGCCTGTC
ATTCTAAATCTCTCTTTCAGCCTAAAGCTTTTTCCCCGTATCCCCCCAGGTGTCTGCAGGCTCAAAGAGC
AGCGAGAAGCGTTCAGAGGAAAGCGATCCCGTGCCACCTTCCCCGTGCCCGGGCTGTCCCCGCACGCTGC
CGGCTCGGGGATGCGGGGGGAGCGCCGGACCGGAGCGGAGCCCCGGGCGGCTCGCTGCTGCCCCCTAGCG
GGGGAGGGACGTAATTACATCCCTGGGGGCTTTGGGAGGGGGCTGTCCCCGTGAGCTCCCAGGCGCGCCT
GTCATTCTAAATCTCTCTTTCAGCCTAAAGCTTTTTCCCCGTATCCCCCCAGGTGTCTGCAGGCTCAAAG
AGCAGCGAGAAGCGTTCAGAGGAAAGCGATCCCGTGCCACCTTCCCCGTGCCCGGGCTGTCCCCGCACGC
TGCCGGCTCGGGGATGCGGGGGGAGCGCCGGACCGGAGCGGAGCCCCGGGCGGCTCGCTGCTGCCCCCTA
GCGGGGGAGGGACGTAATTACATCCCTGGGGGCTTTGGGGGGGGGCTGTCCCCGTGAGCTCCCAGGCGCG
CCAACTCGGTACCGTATCGATGTCGACGTTAACGCTAGTGATATCAACTTTGTATAGAAAAGTTGGCTCC
GAATTCGCCCTTGACAGCAGAGATCCAGTTTGGTTAATTAATTGGCTCCGGTGCCCGTCAGTGGGCAGAG
CGCACATCGCCCACAGTCCCCGAGAAGTTGTGGGGAGGGGTCGGCAATTGAACCGGTGCCTAGAGAAGGT
GGCGCGGGGTAAACTGGGAAAGTGATGTCGTGTACTGGCTCCGCCTTTTTCCCGAGGGTGGGGGAGAACC
GTATATAAGTGCAGTAGTCGCCGTGAACGTTCTTTTTCGCAACGGGTTTGCCGCCAGAACACAGGTAAGT
GCCGTGTGTGGTTCCCGCGGGCCTGGCCTCTTTACGGGTTATGGCCCTTGCGTGCCTTGAATTACTTCCA
CCTGGCTGCAGTACGTGATTCTTGATCCCGAGCTTCGGGTTGGAAGTGGGTGGGAGAGTTCGAGGCCTTG
CGCTTAAGGAGCCCCTTCGCCTCGTGCTTGAGTTGAGGCCTGGCCTGGGCGCTGGGGCCGCCGCGTGCGA
ATCTGGTGGCACCTTCGCGCCTGTCTCGCTGCTTTCGATAAGTCTCTAGCCATTTAAAATTTTTGATGAC
CTGCTGCGACGCTTTTTTTCTGGCAAGATAGTCTTGTAAATGCGGGCCAAGATCTGCACACTGGTATTTC
GGTTTTTGGGGCCGCGGGCGGCGACGGGGCCCGTGCGTCCCAGCGCACATGTTCGGCGAGGCGGGGCCTG
CGAGCGCGGCCACCGAGAATCGGACGGGGGTAGTCTCAAGCTGGCCGGCCTGCTCTGGTGCCTGGCCTCG
CGCCGCCGTGTATCGCCCCGCCCTGGGCGGCAAGGCTGGCCCGGTCGGCACCAGTTGCGTGAGCGGAAAG
ATGGCCGCTTCCCGGCCCTGCTGCAGGGAGCTCAAAATGGAGGACGCGGCGCTCGGGAGAGCGGGCGGGT
GAGTCACCCACACAAAGGAAAAGGGCCTTTCCGTCCTCAGCCGTCGCTTCATGTGACTCCACGGAGTACC
GGGCGCCGTCCAGGCACCTCGATTAGTTCTCGAGCTTTTGGAGTACGTCGTCTTTAGGTTGGGGGGAGGG
GTTTTATGCGATGGAGTTTCCCCACACTGAGTGGGTGGAGACTGAAGTTAGGCCAGCTTGGCACTTGATG
TAATTCTCCTTGGAATTTGCCCTTTTTGAGTTTGGATCTTGGTTCATTCTCAAGCCTCAGACAGTGGTTC
AAAGTTTTTTTCTTCCATTTCAGGTGTCGTGAGAAGGGCGAATTCGACCCAAGTTTGTACAAAAAAGCAG
GCTCGCCACCATGGTGAGCAAGGGCGAGGAGCTGTTCACCGGGGTGGTGCCCATCCTGGTCGAGCTGGAC
GGCGACGTAAACGGCCACAAGTTCAGCGTGAGGGGCGAGGGCGAGGGCGATGCCACCAACGGCAAGCTGA
CCCTGAAGTTCATCTGCACCACCGGCAAGCTGCCCGTGCCCTGGCCCACCCTCGTGACCACCCTGAGCCA
CGGCGTGCAGTGCTTCGCCCGCTACCCCGACCACATGAAGCAGCACGACTTCTTCAAGTCCGCCATGCCC
GAAGGCTACGTCCAGGAGCGCACCATCTTCTTCAAGGACGACGGCACCTACAAGACCCGCGCCGAGGTGA
AGTTCGAGGGCGACACCCTAGTGAACCGCATCGAGCTGAAGGGCGTCGACTTCAAGGAGGACGGCAACAT
CCTGGGGCACAAGCTGGAGTACAACTTCAACAGCCACAACATCTATATCATGGCCGTCAAGCAGAAGAAC
GGCATCAAGGTGAACTTCAAGATCCGCCACAACGTGGAGGACGGCAGCGTGCAGCTCGCCGACCACTACC
AGCAGAACACCCCCATCGGCGACGGCCCCGTGCTGCTGCCCGACAGCCACTACCTGAGCACCCAGTCCGT
GCTGAGCAAAGACCCCAACGAGAAGCGCGATCACATGGTCCTGCTGGAGTTCCGCACCGCCGCCGGGATC
ACTCTCGGCATGGACGAGCTGTACAAGTAATACCACCCAGCTTTCTTGTACAAAGTGGTACGCGTGAATT
CACTCCTCAGGTGCAGGCTGCCTATCAGAAGGTGGTGGCTGGTGTGGCCAATGCCCTGGCTCACAAATAC
CACTGAGATCTTTTTCCCTCTGCCAAAAATTATGGGGACATCATGAAGCCCCTTGAGCATCTGACTTCTG
GCTAATAAAGGAAATTTATTTTCATTGCAATAGTGTGTTGGAATTTTTTGTGTCTCTCACTCGGAAGGAC
ATATGGGAGGGCAAATCATTTAAAACATCAGAATGAGTATTTGGTTTAGAGTTTGGCAACATATGCCCAT
ATGCTGGCTGCCATGAACAAAGGTTGGCTATAAAGAGGTCATCAGTATATGAAACAGCCCCCTGCTGTCC
ATTCCTTATTCCATAGAAAAGCCTTGACTTGAGGTTAGATTTTTTTTATATTTTGTTTTGTGTTATTTTT
TTCTTTAACATCCCTAAAATTTTCCTTACATGTTTTACTAGCCAGATTTTTCCTCCTCTCCTGACTACTC
CCAGTCATAGCTGTCCCTCTTCTCTTATGGAGATCCCTCGACCTGCAGCCCAAGCTTGGCGTAATCATGG
TCATAGCTGTTTCCTGTGTGAAATTGTTATCCGCTCACAATTCCACACAACATACGAGCCGGAAGCATAA
AGTGTAAAGCCTGGGGTGCCTAATGAGTGAGCTAACTCACATTAATTGCGTTGCGCTCACTGCCCGCTTT
CCAGTCGGGAAACCTGTCGTGCCAGCGGATCGACAGTACTAAGCTTGGTCTAATACCCAATCTCTCGTCT
TATCCAGATGTTTTATACGCCTCTGGCCCGTGTCTCAAAATCTCTGATGTTACATTGCACAAGATAAAAT
AATATCATCATGAACAATAAAACTGTCTGCTTACATAAACAGTAATACAAGGGGTGTTATGAGCCATATT
CAACGGGAAACGTCGAGGCCGCGATTAAATTCCAACATGGATGCTGATTTATATGGGTATAAATGGGCTC
GCGATAATGTCGGGCAATCAGGTGCGACAATCTATCGCTTGTATGGGAAGCCCGATGCGCCAGAGTTGTT
TCTGAAACATGGCAAAGGTAGCGTTGCCAATGATGTTACAGATGAGATGGTCAGACTAAACTGGCTGACG
GAATTTATGCCTCTTCCGACCATCAAGCATTTTATCCGTACTCCTGATGATGCATGGTTACTCACCACTG
CGATCCCCGGAAAAACAGCATTCCAGGTATTAGAAGAATATCCTGATTCAGGTGAAAATATTGTTGATGC
GCTGGCAGTGTTCCTGCGCCGGTTGCATTCGATTCCTGTTTGTAATTGTCCTTTTAACAGCGATCGCGTA
TTTCGTCTCGCTCAGGCGCAATCACGAATGAATAACGGTTTGGTTGATGCGAGTGATTTTGATGACGAGC
GTAATGGCTGGCCTGTTGAACAAGTCTGGAAAGAAATGCATAAACTTTTGCCATTCTCACCGGATTCAGT
CGTCACTCATGGTGATTTCTCACTTGATAACCTTATTTTTGACGAGGGGAAATTAATAGGTTGTATTGAT
GTTGGACGAGTCGGAATCGCAGACCGATACCAGGATCTTGCCATCCTATGGAACTGCCTCGGTGAGTTTT
CTCCTTCATTACAGAAACGGCTTTTTCAAAAATATGGTATTGATAATCCTGATATGAATAAATTGCAGTT
TCATTTGATGCTCGATGAGTTTTTCTAATCAGAATTGGTTAATTGGTTGTAACACTGGCAGAGCATTACG
CTGACTTGACGGGACGGCGCAAGCTCATGACCAAAATCCCTTAACGTGAGTTACGCGTCGTTCCACTGAG
CGTCAGAGGTATCACTAGTATTACAGAGGTAAGTTATAACAGTCGCCTAACCC
