>Addgene plasmid #103328 | LSB-hsa-miR-200a-3p | depositor partial sequence | sequence record 195706 | hsa-miR-200a-3p target
ACATCGTTACCAGACAGTGTTA
