>Addgene plasmid #103328 | LSB-hsa-miR-200a-3p | addgene partial sequence | sequence record 270622 | mKate2-F 5'-ACCCGCTAAGAACCTCAAGA-3'
TCAAGGAGGCCGACAAAGAGACATACGTCGAGCAGCACGAGGTGGCTGTGGCCAGATACTGCGACCTCCC
TAGCAAACTGGGGCACAAACTTAATTGAGAATTCTACCACCCAGCTTTCTTGTACAAAGTGGTACGTCTC
AAGACCAGAGGTCTCTGCTTGGCTACAGACATCGTTACCAGACAGTGTTAACATCGTTACCAGACAGTGT
TAACATCGTTACCAGACAGTGTTAACATCGTTACCAGACAGTGTTACAACCAGAAGAGACCTGTGCTTCA
CTCCTCAGGTGCAGGCTGCCTATCAGAAGGTGGTGGCTGGTGTGGCCAATGCCCTGGCTCACAAATACCA
CTGAGATCTTTTTCCCTCTGCCAAAAATTATGGGGACATCATGAAGCCCCTTGAGCATCTGACTTCTGGC
TAATAAAGGAAATTTATTTTCATTGCAATAGTGTGTTGGAATTTTTTGTGTCTCTCACTCGGAAGGACAT
ATGGGAGGGCAAATCATTTAAAACATCAGAATGAGTATTTGGTTTAGAGTTTGGCAACATATGCCCATAT
GCTGGCTGCCATGAACAAAGGTTGGCTATAAAGAGGTCATCAGTATATGAAACAGCCCCCTGCTGTCCAT
TCCTTATTCCATAGAAAAGCCTTGACTTGAGGTTAGA
